>Addgene plasmid #161599 | pCfB9358(VII-1_Markerfree_BackBone) | addgene full sequence | sequence record 324887 | Addgene NGS Result
TCTGCCTGGGTAGATTTTGGCACCTGAAAAAGAATCGATTTCAACCTTCATTTTATCACTATATTAATCC
ACGTTTTTCAAACATATTTGAAAAAAAAAATGTTAGTAAGTCTATGCTTTTCATAGGTAGCCATCTTGTC
AATATAAATAATGGTAATCCGCATGGTTGTTCAGGCGTTCGCAAAATTGTAGGAAGAGGAGAACGTGGAA
ATATGGACTTTTTGCAAATTCAGAATTCATTTTACTAGGTTCTTGCAACATGGATAACATCTCACGCTGT
TATTTTTCATGCTTCTCCATATCGTATATATGTAATGAAGCATTTTCATTGGGTTTCCTGCTCAAAGGTT
GACATATATTATAAGTTATACTGGAACAAGCCACAATCCTGTCAAAGTCTAAATTCCGGTGTATTGGCTA
TCTGAAGCTCTCTCATATATTAATACATTGCTTTCTAGCACAACGCTGCCCTCGGTCGCCATTAATTATG
AATCATCATCATATAGGGACATACCTCTCAAGTTATTGTCTTGGTGTCTTGCTTAACTTGGCAATAGCAA
CAGCGCAAACTGCGTAAACGTACTAAAATACACACCATACGTGCAACGCTTGAGCGACCTCATGCTATAC
CTGAGAAAGCAACCTGACCTACAGGAAAGAGTTACTCAAGAATAAGAATTTTCGTTTTAAAACCTAAGAG
TCACTTTAAAATTTGTATACACTTATTTTTTTTATAACTTATTTAATAATAAAAATCATAAATCATAAGA
AATTCGCTTATTTAGAAGTGTCAACAACGTATCTACCAACGGAATGCGTGCGATCGCGTGCATTCATCCG
CTCTAACCGAAAAGGAAGGAGTTAGACAACCTGAAGTCTAGGTCCCTATTTATTTTTTTATAGTTATGTT
AGTATTAAGAACGTTATTTATATTTCAAATTTTTCTTTTTTTTCTGTACAGACGCGTGTACGCATGTAAC
ATTATACTGAAAACCTTGCTTGAGAAGGTTTTGGGACGCTCGAAGAGTGGCCTCATGCAGTACATTGACA
GTATATCACTTCTGGATAGGACGCCAACCGCCAGTCTGTGTGGTATTTCCTCCCGTCTCTGCGTGCCAGA
CGGGATCAGCCCGTCTATTCTCGTGTCGTCCTGCCTGGAGAGACTGAACCCCCATCTAGCACCGCAGTAA
GGATCATTACTTTGTAGGCGGGAAATAAGAGGTTCAACAAGGACCAAAAAAAAAAACACTAAAATCTGAG
ATCAAAAATATGTGGTGCACAGATGTAACGTTCCAAAATGTATGGATGGTAAGGTCTTTTTCCAAGAAAC
GTATCTTTTTTTCAGCTAGGGCCGCATTTAAATTTTTTTTTTTTTCAATTTTTTTTCCTATTGGAGACGG
AATGGCAAAGCTCACGCTGGGCGATAGCACGTAACCACGCTGGTGTATTTTCATCCTAATCATTCTCTTT
CATCTATTTCGATAAGCTACTTAATGTCGAAGTTTTAACTTCCATTTGTTGGAATGTTCATTACAGTTTA
TACTTACTCCTTGCTCTTTTATAATATAACCAAACAGACCGGAATCGCGTGCATTCGCGGCCGCATTTAA
ATCCCCACTTCAGAAGTTCCTATACTTTCTAGAGAATAGGAACTTCACTATAGAGTCGAATAAGGGCGAC
ACCCCATAATTAGCCCGGGCGAAAGGCCCAGTCTTTCGACTGAGCCTTTCGTTTTATTTGATGCCTGGCA
GTTCCCTACTCTCGCATGGGGAGTCCCCACACTACCATCGGCGCTACGGCGTTTCACTTCTGAGTTCGGC
ATGGGGTCAGGTGGGACCACCGCGCTACTGCCGCCAGGCAAACAAGGGGTGTTATGAGCCATATTCAGGT
ATAAATGGGCTCGCGATAATGTTCAGAATTGGTTAATTGGTTGTAACACTGACCCCTATTTGTTTATTTT
TCTAAATACATTCAAATATGTATCCGCTCATGAGACAATAACCCTGATAAATGCTTCAATAATATTGAAA
AAGGAAGAATATGAGTATTCAACATTTCCGTGTCGCCCTTATTCCCTTTTTTGCGGCATTTTGCCTTCCT
GTTTTTGCTCACCCAGAAACGCTGGTGAAAGTAAAAGATGCTGAAGATCAGTTGGGTGCACGAGTGGGTT
ACATCGAACTGGATCTCAACAGCGGTAAGATCCTTGAGAGTTTTCGCCCCGAAGAACGTTTTCCAATGAT
GAGCACTTTTAAAGTTCTGCTATGTGGCGCGGTATTATCCCGTATTGACGCCGGGCAAGAGCAACTCGGT
CGCCGCATACACTATTCTCAGAATGACTTGGTTGAGTACTCACCAGTCACAGAAAAGCATCTTACGGATG
GCATGACAGTAAGAGAATTATGCAGTGCTGCCATAACCATGAGTGATAACACTGCGGCCAACTTACTTCT
GACAACGATCGGAGGACCGAAGGAGCTAACCGCTTTTTTGCACAACATGGGGGATCATGTAACTCGCCTT
GATCGTTGGGAACCGGAGCTGAATGAAGCCATACCAAACGACGAGCGTGACACCACGATGCCTGTAGCGA
TGGCAACAACGTTGCGCAAACTATTAACTGGCGAACTACTTACTCTAGCTTCCCGGCAACAATTAATAGA
CTGGATGGAGGCGGATAAAGTTGCAGGACCACTTCTGCGCTCGGCCCTTCCGGCTGGCTGGTTTATTGCT
GATAAATCCGGAGCCGGTGAGCGTGGTTCTCGCGGTATCATCGCAGCGCTGGGGCCAGATGGTAAGCCCT
CCCGTATCGTAGTTATCTACACGACGGGGAGTCAGGCAACTATGGATGAACGAAATAGACAGATCGCTGA
GATAGGTGCCTCACTGATTAAGCATTGGTAAGCAGAGCATTACGCTGACTTGACGGGACGGCGCAAGCTC
ATGACCAAAATCCCTTAACGTGAGTTACGCGCGCGTCGTTCCACTGAGCGTCAGACCCCGTAGAAAAGAT
CAAAGGATCTTCTTGAGATCCTTTTTTTCTGCGCGTAATCTGCTGCTTGCAAACAAAAAAACCACCGCTA
CCAGCGGTGGTTTGTTTGCCGGATCAAGAGCTACCAACTCTTTTTCCGAAGGTAACTGGCTTCAGCAGAG
CGCAGATACCAAATACTGTTCTTCTAGTGTAGCCGTAGTTAGCCCACCACTTCAAGAACTCTGTAGCACC
GCCTACATACCTCGCTCTGCTAATCCTGTTACCAGTGGCTGCTGCCAGTGGCGATAAGTCGTGTCTTACC
GGGTTGGACTCAAGACGATAGTTACCGGATAAGGCGCAGCGGTCGGGCTGAACGGGGGGTTCGTGCACAC
AGCCCAGCTTGGAGCGAACGACCTACACCGAACTGAGATACCTACAGCGTGAGCTATGAGAAAGCGCCAC
GCTTCCCGAAGGGAGAAAGGCGGACAGGTATCCGGTAAGCGGCAGGGTCGGAACAGGAGAGCGCACGAGG
GAGCTTCCAGGGGGAAACGCCTGGTATCTTTATAGTCCTGTCGGGTTTCGCCACCTCTGACTTGAGCGTC
GATTTTTGTGATGCTCGTCAGGGGGGCGGAGCCTATGGAAAAACGCCAGCAACGCGGCCTTTTTACGGTT
CCTGGCCTTTTGCTGGCCTTTTGCTCACATGTTCTTTCCTGCGTTATCCCCTGATTCTGTGGATAACCGT
ATTACCGCCTTTGAGTGAGCTGATACCGCTCGCCGCAGCCGAACGACCGAGCGCAGCGAGTCAGTGAGCG
AGGAAGCGGAAGGCGAGAGTAGGGAACTGCCAGGCATCAAACTAAGCAGAAGGCCCCTGACGGATGGCCT
TTTTGCGTTTCTACAAACTCTTTCTGTGTTGTAAAACGACGGCCAGTCTTAAGCTCGGGCCCCCTGGGCG
GTTCTGATAACGAGTAATCGTTAATCCGCAAATAACGTAAAAACCCGCTTCGGCGGGTTTTTTTATGGGG
GGAGTTTAGGGAAAGAGCATTTGTCAGAATATTTAAGGGCGCCTGTCACTTTGCTTGATATATGAGAATT
ATTTAACCTTATAAATGAGAAAAAAGCAACGCACTTTAAATAAGATACGTTGCTTTTTCGATTGATGAAC
ACCTATAATTAAACTATTCATCTATTATTTATGATTTTTTGTATATACAATATTTCTAGTTTGTTAAAGA
GAATTAAGAAAATAAATCTCGAAAATAATAAAGGGAAAATCAGTTTTTGATATCAAAATTATACATGTCA
ACGATAATACAAAATATAATACAAACTATAAGATGTTATCAGTATTTATTATGCATTTAGAATAAATTTT
GTGTCGCCCTTATTCGACTCACTATAGAAGTTCCTATTCTCTAGAAAGTATAGGAACTTCACTTCATTTT
ATTTAAATTTGCGGCCGCGAATGCGTGCGAT
Features (pLannotate 1.2.2; 12 found; start..end, strand, type, name):
    612..777     -  terminator     ADH1 terminator: S. cerevisiae ADH1; transcription terminator for the S. cerevisiae alcohol dehydrogenase 1 (ADH1) gene
    836..1025    +  terminator     CYC1 terminator: S. cerevisiae CYC1; transcription terminator for CYC1
   1623..1656    -  protein_bind   FRT (minimal): supports FLP-mediated excision but not integration (Turan and Bode, 2011) FLP recombinase from the Saccharomyces cerevisiae 2μ plasmid
   1700..1740    -  terminator     rrnB T1 terminator (fragment): transcription terminator T1 from the E. coli rrnB gene
   1742..1857    -  ncRNA          5S rRNA: Accession: RF00001 - 5S ribosomal RNA
   1888..1912    +  CDS            KanR (fragment): aminoglycoside phosphotransferase; aph(3')-Ia; confers resistance to kanamycin
   1942..2038    +  promoter       AmpR promoter (fragment): bla
   2041..2901    +  CDS            AmpR: β-lactamase; bla; confers resistance to ampicillin, carbenicillin, and related antibiotics
   3023..3611    +  rep_origin     ori: high-copy-number ColE1/pMB1/pBR322/pUC origin of replication
   3836..3853    +  terminator     rrnB T2 terminator (fragment): transcription terminator T2 from the E. coli rrnB gene
   3878..3897    -  CDS            lacZα (fragment): LacZα fragment of β-galactosidase; lacZ fragment
   4367..4400    +  protein_bind   FRT (minimal): supports FLP-mediated excision but not integration (Turan and Bode, 2011) FLP recombinase from the Saccharomyces cerevisiae 2μ plasmid
