[The description below was written by a language model from this plasmid's Addgene catalogue record and pLannotate feature annotations shown in this document.]
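Description:
pCfB9358(VII-1_Markerfree_BackBone) is an empty backbone from the expanded EasyClone-MarkerFree toolkit for Saccharomyces cerevisiae. It is designed to receive one or two genes with their promoters and deliver them into the chromosomal integration site VII-1 on chromosome VII. The parental backbone is listed as unknown. The 4,441 nt plasmid is propagated in E. coli through a high-copy ColE1/pUC-type origin and selected with ampicillin via the bla gene and its promoter. No yeast replication origin and no yeast selectable marker are annotated. This fits an integrative vector whose insertion is selected without a marker, and its classification as a CRISPR vector suggests that integration relies on a nuclease-induced break at the target locus, supplied separately.

The cloning region is defined by two yeast transcription terminators, ADH1 and CYC1, annotated on opposite strands a short distance apart. This arrangement lets two expression units be inserted between them and transcribed divergently, presumably from a centrally placed promoter or promoter pair, each ending at its own terminator. The record lists no insert and no promoter, because these are added by the user. The unannotated stretches on either side of the terminator pair presumably contain the homology arms for site VII-1, although the feature table does not label them. Two minimal FRT sites, of a type that supports FLP-mediated excision but not integration, lie on either side of the bacterial segment, but the record does not state their role. The remaining hits (rrnB T1 and T2 terminator fragments, a 5S rRNA sequence, and short KanR and lacZα fragments) appear to be remnants of earlier vectors rather than functional parts. The plasmid is typically used in metabolic engineering and synthetic biology to build stable, marker-free yeast strains.
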