Addgene plasmid #161599: pCfB9358(VII-1_Markerfree_BackBone)
Purpose: (Empty Backbone) EasyClone-MarkerFree backbone vector for the addition of 1 or 2 genes and promoters for integration into site VII-1, (Chr VII: 438509..438490)
Depositing lab: Irina Borodina. Depositing organization: Danmarks Tekniske Universitet. Publication: Expansion of EasyClone-MarkerFree toolkit for Saccharomyces cerevisiae genome with new integration sites. Babaei M, Sartori L, Karpukhin A, Abashkin D, Matrosova E, Borodina I. FEMS Yeast Res. 2021 May 11;21(4). pii: 6249452. doi: 10.1093/femsyr/foab027. PubMed 33893795.
Backbone
  Vector backbone: Unknown
  Vector type: Yeast Expression, CRISPR, Synthetic Biology
Growth in bacteria
  Bacterial resistance: Ampicillin, 100 μg/mL
  Growth temperature: 37°C
  Growth strain: DH5alpha
  Copy number: High Copy
Gene/Insert
  Gene/Insert name: None
Terms and licenses: Academic/Nonprofit Terms; Industry Terms: Not Available to Industry
How to cite: pCfB9358(VII-1_Markerfree_BackBone) was a gift from Irina Borodina (Addgene plasmid # 161599 ; http://n2t.net/addgene:161599 ; RRID:Addgene_161599)
